>Addgene plasmid #130730 | pMSCVbsd-PPARD-K155R | addgene full sequence | sequence record 255683 | Addgene NGS Result
AATGAAAGACCCCACCTGTAGGTTTGGCAAGCTAGCTTAAGTAACGCCATTTTGCAAGGCATGGAAAATA
CATAACTGAGAATAGAGAAGTTCAGATCAAGGTTAGGAACAGAGAGACAGCAGAATATGGGCCAAACAGG
ATATCTGTGGTAAGCAGTTCCTGCCCCGGCTCAGGGCCAAGAACAGATGGTCCCCAGATGCGGTCCCGCC
CTCAGCAGTTTCTAGAGAACCATCAGATGTTTCCAGGGTGCCCCAAGGACCTGAAATGACCCTGTGCCTT
ATTTGAACTAACCAATCAGTTCGCTTCTCGCTTCTGTTCGCGCGCTTCTGCTCCCCGAGCTCAATAAAAG
AGCCCACAACCCCTCACTCGGCGCGCCAGTCCTCCGATAGACTGCGTCGCCCGGGTACCCGTATTCCCAA
TAAAGCCTCTTGCTGTTTGCATCCGAATCGTGGACTCGCTGATCCTTGGGAGGGTCTCCTCAGATTGATT
GACTGCCCACCTCGGGGGTCTTTCATTTGGAGGTTCCACCGAGATTTGGAGACCCCTGCCCAGGGACCAC
CGACCCCCCCGCCGGGAGGTAAGCTGGCCAGCGGTCGTTTCGTGTCTGTCTCTGTCTTTGTGCGTGTTTG
TGCCGGCATCTAATGTTTGCGCCTGCGTCTGTACTAGTTAGCTAACTAGCTCTGTATCTGGCGGACCCGT
GGTGGAACTGACGAGTTCTGAACACCCGGCCGCAACCCTGGGAGACGTCCCAGGGACTTTGGGGGCCGTT
TTTGTGGCCCGACCTGAGGAAGGGAGTCGATGTGGAATCCGACCCCGTCAGGATATGTGGTTCTGGTAGG
AGACGAGAACCTAAAACAGTTCCCGCCTCCGTCTGAATTTTTGCTTTCGGTTTGGAACCGAAGCCGCGCG
TCTTGTCTGCTGCAGCGCTGCAGCATCGTTCTGTGTTGTCTCTGTCTGACTGTGTTTCTGTATTTGTCTG
AAAATTAGGGCCAGACTGTTACCACTCCCTTAAGTTTGACCTTAGGTCACTGGAAAGATGTCGAGCGGAT
CGCTCACAACCAGTCGGTAGATGTCAAGAAGAGACGTTGGGTTACCTTCTGCTCTGCAGAATGGCCAACC
TTTAACGTCGGATGGCCGCGAGACGGCACCTTTAACCGAGACCTCATCACCCAGGTTAAGATCAAGGTCT
TTTCACCTGGCCCGCATGGACACCCAGACCAGGTCCCCTACATCGTGACCTGGGAAGCCTTGGCTTTTGA
CCCCCCTCCCTGGGTCAAGCCCTTTGTACACCCTAAGCCTCCGCCTCCTCTTCCTCCATCCGCCCCGTCT
CTCCCCCTTGAACCTCCTCGTTCGACCCCGCCTCGATCCTCCCTTTATCCAGCCCTCACTCCTTCTCTAG
GCGCCGGAATTAGATCCATGGAGCAGCCACAGGAGGAAGCCCCTGAGGTCCGGGAAGAGGAGGAGAAAGA
GGAAGTGGCAGAGGCAGAAGGAGCCCCAGAGCTCAATGGGGGACCACAGCATGCACTTCCTTCCAGCAGC
TACACAGACCTCTCCCGGAGCTCCTCGCCACCCTCACTGCTGGACCAACTGCAGATGGGCTGTGACGGGG
CCTCATGCGGCAGCCTCAACATGGAGTGCCGGGTGTGCGGGGACAAGGCATCGGGCTTCCACTACGGTGT
TCATGCATGTGAGGGGTGCAAGGGCTTCTTCCGTCGTACGATCCGCATGAAGCTGGAGTACGAGAAGTGT
GAGCGCAGCTGCAAGATTCAGAAGAAGAACCGCAACAAGTGCCAGTACTGCCGCTTCCAGAAGTGCCTGG
CACTGGGCATGTCACACAACGCTATCCGTTTTGGTCGGATGCCGGAGGCTGAGAAGAGGAGACTGGTGGC
AGGGCTGACTGCAAACGAGGGGAGCCAGTACAACCCACAGGTGGCCGACCTGAAGGCCTTCTCCAAGCAC
ATCTACAATGCCTACCTGAAAAACTTCAACATGACCAAAAAGAAGGCCCGCAGCATCCTCACCGGCAAAG
CCAGCCACACGGCGCCCTTTGTGATCCACGACATCGAGACATTGTGGCAGGCAGAGAAGGGGCTGGTGTG
GAAGCAGTTGGTGAATGGCCTGCCTCCCTACAAGGAGATCAGCGTGCACGTCTTCTACCGCTGCCAGTGC
ACCACAGTGGAGACCGTGCGGGAGCTCACTGAGTTCGCCAAGAGCATCCCCAGCTTCAGCAGCCTCTTCC
TCAACGACCAGGTTACCCTTCTCAAGTATGGCGTGCACGAGGCCATCTTCGCCATGCTGGCCTCTATCGT
CAACAAGGACGGGCTGCTGGTAGCCAACGGCAGTGGCTTTGTCACCCGTGAGTTCCTGCGCAGCCTCCGC
AAACCCTTCAGTGATATCATTGAGCCTAAGTTTGAATTTGCTGTCAAGTTCAACGCCCTGGAACTTGATG
ACAGTGACCTGGCCCTATTCATTGCGGCCATCATTCTGTGTGGAGACCGGCCAGGCCTCATGAACGTTCC
ACGGGTGGAGGCTATCCAGGACACCATCCTGCGTGCCCTCGAATTCCACCTGCAGGCCAACCACCCTGAT
GCCCAGTACCTCTTCCCCAAGCTGCTGCAGAAGATGGCTGACCTGCGGCAACTGGTCACCGAGCACGCCC
AGATGATGCAGCGGATCAAGAAGACCGAAACCGAGACCTCGCTGCACCCTCTGCTCCAGGAGATCTACAA
GGACATGTACTAACTCGAGGTTAACGAATTCTACCGGGTAGGGGAGGCGCTTTTCCCAAGGCAGTCTGGA
GCATGCGCTTTAGCAGCCCCGCTGGGCACTTGGCGCTACACAAGTGGCCTCTGGCCTCGCACACATTCCA
CATCCACCGGTAGGCGCCAACCGGCTCCGTTCTTTGGTGGCCCCTTCGCGCCACCTTCTACTCCTCCCCT
AGTCAGGAAGTTCCCCCCCGCCCCGCAGCTCGCGTCGTGCAGGACGTGACAAATGGAAGTAGCACGTCTC
ACTAGTCTCGTGCAGATGGACAGCACCGCTGAGCAATGGAAGCGGGTAGGCCTTTGGGGCAGCGGCCAAT
AGCAGCTTTGCTCCTTCGCTTTCTGGGCTCAGAGGCTGGGAAGGGGTGGGTCCGGGGGCGGGCTCAGGGG
CGGGCTCAGGGGCGGGGCGGGCGCCCGAAGGTCCTCCGGAGGCCCGGCATTCTGCACGCTTCAAAAGCGC
ACGTCTGCCGCGCTGTTCTCCTCTTCCTCATCTCCGGGCCTTTCGACCTGCAGCCCAAGCTTACCATGGC
CAAGCCTTTGTCTCAAGAAGAATCCACCCTCATTGAAAGAGCAACGGCTACAATCAACAGCATCCCCATC
TCTGAAGACTACAGCGTCGCCAGCGCAGCTCTCTCTAGCGACGGCCGCATCTTCACTGGTGTCAATGTAT
ATCATTTTACTGGGGGACCTTGTGCAGAACTCGTGGTGCTGGGCACTGCTGCTGCTGCGGCAGCTGGCAA
CCTGACTTGTATCGTCGCGATCGGAAATGAGAACAGGGGCATCTTGAGCCCCTGCGGACGGTGCCGACAG
GTGCTTCTCGATCTGCATCCTGGGATCAAAGCCATAGTGAAGGACAGTGATGGACAGCCGACGGCAGTTG
GGATTCGTGAATTGCTGCCCTCTGGTTATGTGTGGGAGGGCTAATCGATAAAATAAAAGATTTTATTTAG
TCTCCAGAAAAAGGGGGGAATGAAAGACCCCACCTGTAGGTTTGGCAAGCTAGAGAACCATCAGATGTTT
CCAGGGTGCCCCAAGGACCTGAAATGACCCTGTGCCTTATTTGAACTAACCAATCAGTTCGCTTCTCGCT
TCTGTTCGCGCGCTTCTGCTCCCCGAGCTCAATAAAAGAGCCCACAACCCCTCACTCGGCGCGCCAGTCC
TCCGATAGACTGCGTCGCCCGGGTACCCGTGTATCCAATAAACCCTCTTGCAGTTGCATCCGACTTGTGG
TCTCGCTGTTCCTTGGGAGGGTCTCCTCTGAGTGATTGACTACCCGTCAGCGGGGGTCTTTCATGGGTAA
CAGTTTCTTGAAGTTGGAGAACAACATTCTGAGGGTAGGAGTCGAATATTAAGTAATCCTGACTCAATTA
GCCACTGTTTTGAATCCACATACTCCAATACTCCTGAAATAGTTCATTATGGACAGCGCAGAAAGAGCTG
GGGAGAATTGTGAAATTGTTATCCGCTCACAATTCCACACAACATACGAGCCGGAAGCATAAAGTGTAAA
GCCTGGGGTGCCTAATGAGTGAGCTAACTCACATTAATTGCGTTGCGCTCACTGCCCGCTTTCCAGTCGG
GAAACCTGTCGTGCCAGCTGCATTAATGAATCGGCCAACGCGCGGGGAGAGGCGGTTTGCGTATTGGGCG
CTCTTCCGCTTCCTCGCTCACTGACTCGCTGCGCTCGGTCGTTCGGCTGCGGCGAGCGGTATCAGCTCAC
TCAAAGGCGGTAATACGGTTATCCACAGAATCAGGGGATAACGCAGGAAAGAACATGTGAGCAAAAGGCC
AGCAAAAGGCCAGGAACCGTAAAAAGGCCGCGTTGCTGGCGTTTTTCCATAGGCTCCGCCCCCCTGACGA
GCATCACAAAAATCGACGCTCAAGTCAGAGGTGGCGAAACCCGACAGGACTATAAAGATACCAGGCGTTT
CCCCCTGGAAGCTCCCTCGTGCGCTCTCCTGTTCCGACCCTGCCGCTTACCGGATACCTGTCCGCCTTTC
TCCCTTCGGGAAGCGTGGCGCTTTCTCATAGCTCACGCTGTAGGTATCTCAGTTCGGTGTAGGTCGTTCG
CTCCAAGCTGGGCTGTGTGCACGAACCCCCCGTTCAGCCCGACCGCTGCGCCTTATCCGGTAACTATCGT
CTTGAGTCCAACCCGGTAAGACACGACTTATCGCCACTGGCAGCAGCCACTGGTAACAGGATTAGCAGAG
CGAGGTATGTAGGCGGTGCTACAGAGTTCTTGAAGTGGTGGCCTAACTACGGCTACACTAGAAGAACAGT
ATTTGGTATCTGCGCTCTGCTGAAGCCAGTTACCTTCGGAAAAAGAGTTGGTAGCTCTTGATCCGGCAAA
CAAACCACCGCTGGTAGCGGTGGTTTTTTTGTTTGCAAGCAGCAGATTACGCGCAGAAAAAAAGGATCTC
AAGAAGATCCTTTGATCTTTTCTACGGGGTCTGACGCTCAGTGGAACGAAAACTCACGTTAAGGGATTTT
GGTCATGAGATTATCAAAAAGGATCTTCACCTAGATCCTTTTAAATTAAAAATGAAGTTTTAAATCAATC
TAAAGTATATATGAGTAAACTTGGTCTGACAGTTACCAATGCTTAATCAGTGAGGCACCTATCTCAGCGA
TCTGTCTATTTCGTTCATCCATAGTTGCCTGACTCCCCGTCGTGTAGATAACTACGATACGGGAGGGCTT
ACCATCTGGCCCCAGTGCTGCAATGATACCGCGAGACCCACGCTCACCGGCTCCAGATTTATCAGCAATA
AACCAGCCAGCCGGAAGGGCCGAGCGCAGAAGTGGTCCTGCAACTTTATCCGCCTCCATCCAGTCTATTA
ATTGTTGCCGGGAAGCTAGAGTAAGTAGTTCGCCAGTTAATAGTTTGCGCAACGTTGTTGCCATTGCTAC
AGGCATCGTGGTGTCACGCTCGTCGTTTGGTATGGCTTCATTCAGCTCCGGTTCCCAACGATCAAGGCGA
GTTACATGATCCCCCATGTTGTGCAAAAAAGCGGTTAGCTCCTTCGGTCCTCCGATCGTTGTCAGAAGTA
AGTTGGCCGCAGTGTTATCACTCATGGTTATGGCAGCACTGCATAATTCTCTTACTGTCATGCCATCCGT
AAGATGCTTTTCTGTGACTGGTGAGTACTCAACCAAGTCATTCTGAGAATAGTGTATGCGGCGACCGAGT
TGCTCTTGCCCGGCGTCAATACGGGATAATACCGCGCCACATAGCAGAACTTTAAAAGTGCTCATCATTG
GAAAACGTTCTTCGGGGCGAAAACTCTCAAGGATCTTACCGCTGTTGAGATCCAGTTCGATGTAACCCAC
TCGTGCACCCAACTGATCTTCAGCATCTTTTACTTTCACCAGCGTTTCTGGGTGAGCAAAAACAGGAAGG
CAAAATGCCGCAAAAAAGGGAATAAGGGCGACACGGAAATGTTGAATACTCATACTCTTCCTTTTTCAAT
ATTATTGAAGCATTTATCAGGGTTATTGTCTCATGAGCGGATACATATTTGAATGTATTTAGAAAAATAA
ACAAATAGGGGTTCCGCGCACATTTCCCCGAAAAGTGCCACCTGACGTCTAAGAAACCATTATTATCATG
ACATTAACCTATAAAAATAGGCGTATCACGAGGCCCTTTCGTCTCGCGCGTTTCGGTGATGACGGTGAAA
ACCTCTGACACATGCAGCTCCCGGAGACGGTCACAGCTTGTCTGTAAGCGGATGCCGGGAGCAGACAAGC
CCGTCAGGGCGCGTCAGCGGGTGTTGGCGGGTGTCGGGGCTGGCTTAACTATGCGGCATCAGAGCAGATT
GTACTGAGAGTGCACCATATGCGGTGTGAAATACCGCACAGATGCGTAAGGAGAAAATACCGCATCAGGC
GCCATTCGCCATTCAGGCTGCGCAACTGTTGGGAAGGGCGATCGGTGCGGGCCTCTTCGCTATTACGCCA
GCTGGCGAAAGGGGGATGTGCTGCAAGGCGATTAAGTTGGGTAACGCCAGGGTTTTCCCAGTCACGACGT
TGTAAAACGACGGCGCAAGGAATGGTGCATGCAAGGAGATGGCGCCCAACAGTCCCCCGGCCACGGGGCC
TGCCACCATACCCACGCCGAAACAAGCGCTCATGAGCCCGAAGTGGCGAGCCCGATCTTCCCCATCGGTG
ATGTCGGCGATATAGGCGCCAGCAACCGCACCTGTGGCGCCGGTGATGCCGGCCACGATGCGTCCGGCGT
AGAGGCGATTAGTCCAATTTGTTAAAGACAGGATATCAGTGGTCCAGGCTCTAGTTTTGACTCAACAATA
TCACCAGCTGAAGCCTATAGAGTACGAGCCATAGATAAAATAAAAGATTTTATTTAGTCTCCAGAAAAAG
GGGGG
Features (pLannotate 1.2.2; 20 found; start..end, strand, type, name):
      1..517     +  LTR            5' LTR: 5' long terminal repeat from murine embryonic stem cell virus
    581..922     +  misc_feature   MESV Ψ: packaging signal of murine embryonic stem cell virus
    989..1405    +  CDS            gag (truncated): truncated Moloney murine leukemia virus (MMLV) gag gene lacking the start codon
   1418..2740    +  CDS            PPARD: PPARD_HUMAN - Also known as NR1C2, PPARB. Experimental evidence at protein level: Swiss-Prot protein existence level 1. Ligand-activated transcription factor. Receptor that binds peroxisome proliferators such as hypolipidemic drugs and fatty acids. Has a preference for poly-unsaturated fatty acids, such as gamma- linoleic acid and eicosapentanoic acid. Once activated by a ligand, the receptor binds to promoter elements of target genes. Regulates the peroxisomal beta-oxidation pathway of fatty acids. Functions as transcription activator for the acyl-CoA oxidase gene. Decreases expression of NPC
   2766..3265    +  promoter       PGK promoter: mouse phosphoglycerate kinase 1 promoter
   3286..3684    +  CDS            BSD: blasticidin S deaminase; Aspergillus terreus BSD; confers resistance to blasticidin
   3729..3763    +  LTR            3' LTR (ΔU3) (fragment): self-inactivating 3' long terminal repeat (LTR) from Moloney murine leukemia virus
   3760..4054    +  LTR            3' LTR (ΔU3) (fragment): self-inactivating 3' long terminal repeat (LTR) from Moloney murine leukemia virus
   4216..4232    -  protein_bind   lac operator: The lac repressor binds to the lac operator to inhibit transcription in E. coli. This inhibition can be relieved by adding lactose or isopropyl-β-D-thiogalactopyranoside (IPTG). lac repressor encoded by lacI
   4240..4270    -  promoter       lac promoter: promoter for the E. coli lac operon
   4285..4306    -  protein_bind   CAP binding site: CAP binding activates transcription in the presence of cAMP. E. coli catabolite activator protein
   4319..4411    -  CDS            lacI (fragment): lac repressor; lacI; The lac repressor binds to the lac operator to inhibit transcription in E. coli. This inhibition can be relieved by adding lactose or isopropyl-β-D-thiogalactopyranoside (IPTG).
   4594..5182    -  rep_origin     ori: high-copy-number ColE1/pMB1/pBR322/pUC origin of replication
   5353..6213    -  CDS            AmpR: β-lactamase; bla; confers resistance to ampicillin, carbenicillin, and related antibiotics
   6214..6318    -  promoter       AmpR promoter: bla
   6413..6448    +  CDS            rop (fragment): Rop protein, which maintains plasmids at low copy number; rop
   6550..6649    +  misc_feature   bom (fragment): basis of mobility region from pBR322
   6655..6804    -  CDS            lacZα (fragment): LacZα fragment of β-galactosidase; lacZ fragment
   6804..7005    -  CDS            TcR (fragment): tetracycline efflux protein; tet; confers resistance to tetracycline
   7006..7104    +  CDS            env (fragment): murine leukemia virus gPr80 envelope polyprotein precursor; env; proteolytically cleaved into gp70SU and p15TM subunits
