[The description below was written by a language model from this plasmid's Addgene catalogue record and pLannotate feature annotations shown in this document.]
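Description:
pMSCVbsd-PPARD-K155R is a gammaretroviral expression vector built on the pMSCVbsd backbone (a murine stem cell virus–type vector carrying a blasticidin marker) and designed to deliver a mutant human PPARD cDNA into mammalian cells by retroviral transduction. In bacteria, the 7.1 kb plasmid is maintained through a high-copy ColE1/pUC-type origin and selected with ampicillin via the β-lactamase gene. The short lac, lacZα, rop, bom, TcR and env fragments annotated in the backbone are non-functional remnants of earlier cloning vectors.

The viral portion begins with a 5′ LTR from murine embryonic stem cell virus, followed by the Ψ packaging signal and a truncated gag segment lacking its start codon. Together these allow the full-length transcript to be efficiently encapsidated when gag, pol and env are supplied in trans by a packaging cell line. The PPARD open reading frame sits directly downstream and has no dedicated internal promoter annotated, so it is presumably transcribed from the 5′ LTR. PPARD (PPARβ/δ, NR1C2) encodes a ligand-activated nuclear receptor transcription factor. This version carries a K155R substitution introduced by PCR mutagenesis, and the record does not state the functional rationale for the mutation. Behind the insert, a mouse PGK promoter drives blasticidin S deaminase, which allows selection of stably transduced cells with blasticidin. The cassette ends in a 3′ LTR. The automated annotation labels this LTR as ΔU3 (self-inactivating) fragments, but that may simply reflect partial matching rather than a true SIN design.

The construct is intended for stable expression of the PPARD K155R mutant in target cells, and was deposited in connection with work on PPARβ/δ-dependent transcriptional regulation.
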