Addgene plasmid #130730: pMSCVbsd-PPARD-K155R
Purpose: Vector encoding PPARD cDNA for retroviral transduction
Depositing lab: Till Adhikary. Depositing organization: Philipps-Universitaet Marburg. Publication: PPARbeta/delta recruits NCOR and regulates transcription reinitiation of ANGPTL4. Legrand N, Bretscher CL, Zielke S, Wilke B, Daude M, Fritz B, Diederich WE, Adhikary T. Nucleic Acids Res. 2019 Oct 10;47(18):9573-9591. doi: 10.1093/nar/gkz685. PubMed 31428774.
Backbone
  Vector backbone: pMSCVbsd
  Vector type: Retroviral
  Selectable markers: Blasticidin
Growth in bacteria
  Bacterial resistance: Ampicillin, 100 μg/mL
  Growth temperature: 37°C
  Growth strain: NEB Stable
  Copy number: High Copy
Gene/Insert
  Gene/Insert name: PPARD K155R
  Species: H. sapiens (human)
  Mutation: K155R
  Entrez Gene: PPARD (a.k.a. FAAR, NR1C2, NUC1, NUCI, NUCII, PPARB)
  Cloning method: Restriction Enzyme; 5′ cloning site BglII (destroyed during cloning); 3′ cloning site XhoI (not destroyed)
  Sequencing primers: 5′ pMSCVseqfw (CCCTTGAACCTCCTCGTTCGACC); 3′ pMSCVseqrv (GAGACGTGCTACTTCCATTTGTC)
Terms and licenses: Academic/Nonprofit Terms; Industry Terms: Not Available to Industry
Depositor comments: Generated by PCR mutagenesis. Please visit https://www.biorxiv.org/content/10.1101/525576v2 for BioRxiv preprint.
How to cite: pMSCVbsd-PPARD-K155R was a gift from Till Adhikary (Addgene plasmid # 130730 ; http://n2t.net/addgene:130730 ; RRID:Addgene_130730)
