>Addgene plasmid #130730 | pMSCVbsd-PPARD-K155R | depositor partial sequence | sequence record 250241 | PPARD K155R
ATGGAGCAGCCACAGGAGGAAGCCCCTGAGGTCCGGGAAGAGGAGGAGAAAGAGGAAGTGGCAGAGGCAG
AAGGAGCCCCAGAGCTCAATGGGGGACCACAGCATGCACTTCCTTCCAGCAGCTACACAGACCTCTCCCG
GAGCTCCTCGCCACCCTCACTGCTGGACCAACTGCAGATGGGCTGTGACGGGGCCTCATGCGGCAGCCTC
AACATGGAGTGCCGGGTGTGCGGGGACAAGGCATCGGGCTTCCACTACGGTGTTCATGCATGTGAGGGGT
GCAAGGGCTTCTTCCGTCGTACGATCCGCATGAAGCTGGAGTACGAGAAGTGTGAGCGCAGCTGCAAGAT
TCAGAAGAAGAACCGCAACAAGTGCCAGTACTGCCGCTTCCAGAAGTGCCTGGCACTGGGCATGTCACAC
AACGCTATCCGTTTTGGTCGGATGCCGGAGGCTGAGAAGAGGAGACTGGTGGCAGGGCTGACTGCAAACG
AGGGGAGCCAGTACAACCCACAGGTGGCCGACCTGAAGGCCTTCTCCAAGCACATCTACAATGCCTACCT
GAAAAACTTCAACATGACCAAAAAGAAGGCCCGCAGCATCCTCACCGGCAAAGCCAGCCACACGGCGCCC
TTTGTGATCCACGACATCGAGACATTGTGGCAGGCAGAGAAGGGGCTGGTGTGGAAGCAGTTGGTGAATG
GCCTGCCTCCCTACAAGGAGATCAGCGTGCACGTCTTCTACCGCTGCCAGTGCACCACAGTGGAGACCGT
GCGGGAGCTCACTGAGTTCGCCAAGAGCATCCCCAGCTTCAGCAGCCTCTTCCTCAACGACCAGGTTACC
CTTCTCAAGTATGGCGTGCACGAGGCCATCTTCGCCATGCTGGCCTCTATCGTCAACAAGGACGGGCTGC
TGGTAGCCAACGGCAGTGGCTTTGTCACCCGTGAGTTCCTGCGCAGCCTCCGCAAACCCTTCAGTGATAT
CATTGAGCCTAAGTTTGAATTTGCTGTCAAGTTCAACGCCCTGGAACTTGATGACAGTGACCTGGCCCTA
TTCATTGCGGCCATCATTCTGTGTGGAGACCGGCCAGGCCTCATGAACGTTCCACGGGTGGAGGCTATCC
AGGACACCATCCTGCGTGCCCTCGAATTCCACCTGCAGGCCAACCACCCTGATGCCCAGTACCTCTTCCC
CAAGCTGCTGCAGAAGATGGCTGACCTGCGGCAACTGGTCACCGAGCACGCCCAGATGATGCAGCGGATC
AAGAAGACCGAAACCGAGACCTCGCTGCACCCTCTGCTCCAGGAGATCTACAAGGACATGTACTAA
